LOCUS       Exported 8532 bp ds-DNA circular SYN 12-MAY-2021
DEFINITION  Expresses YE2-BE3 in mammalian cells.
ACCESSION   .
VERSION     .
KEYWORDS    pBK-YE2-BE3
SOURCE      synthetic DNA construct
  ORGANISM  synthetic DNA construct
REFERENCE   1 (bases 1 to 8532)
  AUTHORS   Kim YB, Komor AC, Levy JM, Packer MS, Zhao KT, Liu DR
  TITLE     Increasing the genome-targeting scope and precision of base editing
            with engineered Cas9-cytidine deaminase fusions.
  JOURNAL   Nat Biotechnol. 2017 Feb 13. doi: 10.1038/nbt.3803.
  PUBMED    28191901
REFERENCE   2 (bases 1 to 8532)
  AUTHORS   .
  TITLE     Direct Submission
  JOURNAL   Exported May 12, 2021 from SnapGene Server 1.1.58
            http://www.snapgene.com
FEATURES             Location/Qualifiers
     source          1..8532
                     /organism="synthetic DNA construct"
                     /mol_type="other DNA"
     promoter        132..335
                     /label=CMV promoter
                     /note="human cytomegalovirus (CMV) immediate early
                     promoter"
     primer_bind     286..306
                     /label=CMV-F
                     /note="Human CMV immediate early promoter, forward primer"
     primer_bind     377..396
                     /label=T7
                     /note="T7 promoter, forward primer"
     promoter        377..395
                     /label=T7 promoter
                     /note="promoter for bacteriophage T7 RNA polymerase"
     CDS             1144..5244
                     /codon_start=1
                     /product="nickase mutant of the Cas9 endonuclease from the
                     Streptococcus pyogenes Type II CRISPR/Cas system"
                     /label=Cas9(D10A)
                     /note="generates RNA-guided single strand nicks in DNA due
                     to the D10A mutation in the RuvC catalytic domain"
                     /translation="DKKYSIGLAIGTNSVGWAVITDEYKVPSKKFKVLGNTDRHSIKKN
                     LIGALLFDSGETAEATRLKRTARRRYTRRKNRICYLQEIFSNEMAKVDDSFFHRLEESF
                     LVEEDKKHERHPIFGNIVDEVAYHEKYPTIYHLRKKLVDSTDKADLRLIYLALAHMIKF
                     RGHFLIEGDLNPDNSDVDKLFIQLVQTYNQLFEENPINASGVDAKAILSARLSKSRRLE
                     NLIAQLPGEKKNGLFGNLIALSLGLTPNFKSNFDLAEDAKLQLSKDTYDDDLDNLLAQI
                     GDQYADLFLAAKNLSDAILLSDILRVNTEITKAPLSASMIKRYDEHHQDLTLLKALVRQ
                     QLPEKYKEIFFDQSKNGYAGYIDGGASQEEFYKFIKPILEKMDGTEELLVKLNREDLLR
                     KQRTFDNGSIPHQIHLGELHAILRRQEDFYPFLKDNREKIEKILTFRIPYYVGPLARGN
                     SRFAWMTRKSEETITPWNFEEVVDKGASAQSFIERMTNFDKNLPNEKVLPKHSLLYEYF
                     TVYNELTKVKYVTEGMRKPAFLSGEQKKAIVDLLFKTNRKVTVKQLKEDYFKKIECFDS
                     VEISGVEDRFNASLGTYHDLLKIIKDKDFLDNEENEDILEDIVLTLTLFEDREMIEERL
                     KTYAHLFDDKVMKQLKRRRYTGWGRLSRKLINGIRDKQSGKTILDFLKSDGFANRNFMQ
                     LIHDDSLTFKEDIQKAQVSGQGDSLHEHIANLAGSPAIKKGILQTVKVVDELVKVMGRH
                     KPENIVIEMARENQTTQKGQKNSRERMKRIEEGIKELGSQILKEHPVENTQLQNEKLYL
                     YYLQNGRDMYVDQELDINRLSDYDVDHIVPQSFLKDDSIDNKVLTRSDKNRGKSDNVPS
                     EEVVKKMKNYWRQLLNAKLITQRKFDNLTKAERGGLSELDKAGFIKRQLVETRQITKHV
                     AQILDSRMNTKYDENDKLIREVKVITLKSKLVSDFRKDFQFYKVREINNYHHAHDAYLN
                     AVVGTALIKKYPKLESEFVYGDYKVYDVRKMIAKSEQEIGKATAKYFFYSNIMNFFKTE
                     ITLANGEIRKRPLIETNGETGEIVWDKGRDFATVRKVLSMPQVNIVKKTEVQTGGFSKE
                     SILPKRNSDKLIARKKDWDPKKYGGFDSPTVAYSVLVVAKVEKGKSKKLKSVKELLGIT
                     IMERSSFEKNPIDFLEAKGYKEVKKDLIIKLPKYSLFELENGRKRMLASAGELQKGNEL
                     ALPSKYVNFLYLASHYEKLKGSPEDNEQKQLFVEQHKHYLDEIIEQISEFSKRVILADA
                     NLDKVLSAYNKHRDKPIREQAENIIHLFTLTNLGAPAAFKYFDTTIDRKRYTSTKEVLD
                     ATLIHQSITGLYETRIDLSQLGGD"
     CDS             5257..5505
                     /codon_start=1
                     /product="uracil-DNA glycosylase inhibitor from a Bacillus
                     subtilis bacteriophage (Mol et al., 1995)"
                     /label=UGI
                     /translation="TNLSDIIEKETGKQLVIQESILMLPEEVEEVIGNKPESDILVHTA
                     YDESTDENVMLLTSDAPEYKPWALVIQDSNGENKIKML"
     CDS             5518..5538
                     /codon_start=1
                     /product="nuclear localization signal of SV40 (simian virus
                     40) large T antigen"
                     /label=SV40 NLS
                     /translation="PKKKRKV"
     CDS             5547..5564
                     /codon_start=1
                     /product="6xHis affinity tag"
                     /label=6xHis
                     /translation="HHHHHH"
     primer_bind     complement(5587..5604)
                     /label=BGH-rev
                     /note="Bovine growth hormone terminator, reverse primer.
                     Also called BGH reverse"
     polyA_signal    5593..5817
                     /label=bGH poly(A) signal
                     /note="bovine growth hormone polyadenylation signal"
     primer_bind     complement(5888..5904)
                     /label=M13 rev
                     /note="common sequencing primer, one of multiple similar
                     variants"
     primer_bind     complement(5888..5904)
                     /label=M13 Reverse
                     /note="In lacZ gene. Also called M13-rev"
     primer_bind     complement(5901..5923)
                     /label=M13/pUC Reverse
                     /note="In lacZ gene"
     protein_bind    5912..5928
                     /label=lac operator
                     /bound_moiety="lac repressor encoded by lacI"
                     /note="The lac repressor binds to the lac operator to
                     inhibit transcription in E. coli. This inhibition can be
                     relieved by adding lactose or
                     isopropyl-beta-D-thiogalactopyranoside (IPTG)."
     promoter        complement(5936..5966)
                     /label=lac promoter
                     /note="promoter for the E. coli lac operon"
     protein_bind    5981..6002
                     /label=CAP binding site
                     /bound_moiety="E. coli catabolite activator protein"
                     /note="CAP binding activates transcription in the presence
                     of cAMP."
     primer_bind     complement(6119..6136)
                     /label=L4440
                     /note="L4440 vector, forward primer"
     rep_origin      complement(6290..6878)
                     /direction=LEFT
                     /label=ori
                     /note="high-copy-number ColE1/pMB1/pBR322/pUC origin of
                     replication"
     primer_bind     complement(6370..6389)
                     /label=pBR322ori-F
                     /note="pBR322 origin, forward primer"
     CDS             complement(7049..7909)
                     /codon_start=1
                     /gene="bla"
                     /product="beta-lactamase"
                     /label=AmpR
                     /note="confers resistance to ampicillin, carbenicillin, and
                     related antibiotics"
                     /translation="MSIQHFRVALIPFFAAFCLPVFAHPETLVKVKDAEDQLGARVGYI
                     ELDLNSGKILESFRPEERFPMMSTFKVLLCGAVLSRIDAGQEQLGRRIHYSQNDLVEYS
                     PVTEKHLTDGMTVRELCSAAITMSDNTAANLLLTTIGGPKELTAFLHNMGDHVTRLDRW
                     EPELNEAIPNDERDTTMPVAMATTLRKLLTGELLTLASRQQLIDWMEADKVAGPLLRSA
                     LPAGWFIADKSGAGERGSRGIIAALGPDGKPSRIVVIYTTGSQATMDERNRQIAEIGAS
                     LIKHW"
     primer_bind     7672..7691
                     /label=Amp-R
                     /note="Ampicillin resistance gene, reverse primer"
     promoter        complement(7910..8014)
                     /gene="bla"
                     /label=AmpR promoter
     primer_bind     complement(8093..8112)
                     /label=pRS-marker
                     /note="pRS vectors, use to sequence yeast selectable
                     marker"
     enhancer        8284..131
                     /label=CMV enhancer
                     /note="human cytomegalovirus immediate early enhancer"
ORIGIN
        1 atatgccaag tacgccccct attgacgtca atgacggtaa atggcccgcc tggcattatg
       61 cccagtacat gaccttatgg gactttccta cttggcagta catctacgta ttagtcatcg
      121 ctattaccat ggtgatgcgg ttttggcagt acatcaatgg gcgtggatag cggtttgact
      181 cacggggatt tccaagtctc caccccattg acgtcaatgg gagtttgttt tggcaccaaa
      241 atcaacggga ctttccaaaa tgtcgtaaca actccgcccc attgacgcaa atgggcggta
      301 ggcgtgtacg gtgggaggtc tatataagca gagctggttt agtgaaccgt cagatccgct
      361 agagatccgc ggccgctaat acgactcact atagggagag ccgccaccat gagctcagag
      421 actggcccag tggctgtgga ccccacattg agacggcgga tcgagcccca tgagtttgag
      481 gtattcttcg atccgagaga gctccgcaag gagacctgcc tgctttacga aattaattgg
      541 gggggccggc actccatttg gcgacataca tcacagaaca ctaacaagca cgtcgaagtc
      601 aacttcatcg agaagttcac gacagaaaga tatttctgtc cgaacacaag gtgcagcatt
      661 acctggtttc tcagctatag cccatgcggc gaatgtagta gggccatcac tgaattcctg
      721 tcaaggtatc cccacgtcac tctgtttatt tacatcgcaa ggctgtacca ccacgctgac
      781 ccccgcaatc gacaaggcct ggaagatttg atctcttcag gtgtgactat ccaaattatg
      841 actgagcagg agtcaggata ctgctggaga aactttgtga attatagccc gagtaatgaa
      901 gcccactggc ctaggtatcc ccatctgtgg gtacgactgt acgttcttga actgtactgc
      961 atcatactgg gcctgcctcc ttgtctcaac attctgagaa ggaagcagcc acagctgaca
     1021 ttctttacca tcgctcttca gtcttgtcat taccagcgac tgcccccaca cattctctgg
     1081 gccaccgggt tgaaaagcgg cagcgagact cccgggacct cagagtccgc cacacccgaa
     1141 agtgataaaa agtattctat tggtttagcc atcggcacta attccgttgg atgggctgtc
     1201 ataaccgatg aatacaaagt accttcaaag aaatttaagg tgttggggaa cacagaccgt
     1261 cattcgatta aaaagaatct tatcggtgcc ctcctattcg atagtggcga aacggcagag
     1321 gcgactcgcc tgaaacgaac cgctcggaga aggtatacac gtcgcaagaa ccgaatatgt
     1381 tacttacaag aaatttttag caatgagatg gccaaagttg acgattcttt ctttcaccgt
     1441 ttggaagagt ccttccttgt cgaagaggac aagaaacatg aacggcaccc catctttgga
     1501 aacatagtag atgaggtggc atatcatgaa aagtacccaa cgatttatca cctcagaaaa
     1561 aagctagttg actcaactga taaagcggac ctgaggttaa tctacttggc tcttgcccat
     1621 atgataaagt tccgtgggca ctttctcatt gagggtgatc taaatccgga caactcggat
     1681 gtcgacaaac tgttcatcca gttagtacaa acctataatc agttgtttga agagaaccct
     1741 ataaatgcaa gtggcgtgga tgcgaaggct attcttagcg cccgcctctc taaatcccga
     1801 cggctagaaa acctgatcgc acaattaccc ggagagaaga aaaatgggtt gttcggtaac
     1861 cttatagcgc tctcactagg cctgacacca aattttaagt cgaacttcga cttagctgaa
     1921 gatgccaaat tgcagcttag taaggacacg tacgatgacg atctcgacaa tctactggca
     1981 caaattggag atcagtatgc ggacttattt ttggctgcca aaaaccttag cgatgcaatc
     2041 ctcctatctg acatactgag agttaatact gagattacca aggcgccgtt atccgcttca
     2101 atgatcaaaa ggtacgatga acatcaccaa gacttgacac ttctcaaggc cctagtccgt
     2161 cagcaactgc ctgagaaata taaggaaata ttctttgatc agtcgaaaaa cgggtacgca
     2221 ggttatattg acggcggagc gagtcaagag gaattctaca agtttatcaa acccatatta
     2281 gagaagatgg atgggacgga agagttgctt gtaaaactca atcgcgaaga tctactgcga
     2341 aagcagcgga ctttcgacaa cggtagcatt ccacatcaaa tccacttagg cgaattgcat
     2401 gctatactta gaaggcagga ggatttttat ccgttcctca aagacaatcg tgaaaagatt
     2461 gagaaaatcc taacctttcg cataccttac tatgtgggac ccctggcccg agggaactct
     2521 cggttcgcat ggatgacaag aaagtccgaa gaaacgatta ctccatggaa ttttgaggaa
     2581 gttgtcgata aaggtgcgtc agctcaatcg ttcatcgaga ggatgaccaa ctttgacaag
     2641 aatttaccga acgaaaaagt attgcctaag cacagtttac tttacgagta tttcacagtg
     2701 tacaatgaac tcacgaaagt taagtatgtc actgagggca tgcgtaaacc cgcctttcta
     2761 agcggagaac agaagaaagc aatagtagat ctgttattca agaccaaccg caaagtgaca
     2821 gttaagcaat tgaaagagga ctactttaag aaaattgaat gcttcgattc tgtcgagatc
     2881 tccggggtag aagatcgatt taatgcgtca cttggtacgt atcatgacct cctaaagata
     2941 attaaagata aggacttcct ggataacgaa gagaatgaag atatcttaga agatatagtg
     3001 ttgactctta ccctctttga agatcgggaa atgattgagg aaagactaaa aacatacgct
     3061 cacctgttcg acgataaggt tatgaaacag ttaaagaggc gtcgctatac gggctgggga
     3121 cgattgtcgc ggaaacttat caacgggata agagacaagc aaagtggtaa aactattctc
     3181 gattttctaa agagcgacgg cttcgccaat aggaacttta tgcagctgat ccatgatgac
     3241 tctttaacct tcaaagagga tatacaaaag gcacaggttt ccggacaagg ggactcattg
     3301 cacgaacata ttgcgaatct tgctggttcg ccagccatca aaaagggcat actccagaca
     3361 gtcaaagtag tggatgagct agttaaggtc atgggacgtc acaaaccgga aaacattgta
     3421 atcgagatgg cacgcgaaaa tcaaacgact cagaaggggc aaaaaaacag tcgagagcgg
     3481 atgaagagaa tagaagaggg tattaaagaa ctgggcagcc agatcttaaa ggagcatcct
     3541 gtggaaaata cccaattgca gaacgagaaa ctttacctct attacctaca aaatggaagg
     3601 gacatgtatg ttgatcagga actggacata aaccgtttat ctgattacga cgtcgatcac
     3661 attgtacccc aatccttttt gaaggacgat tcaatcgaca ataaagtgct tacacgctcg
     3721 gataagaacc gagggaaaag tgacaatgtt ccaagcgagg aagtcgtaaa gaaaatgaag
     3781 aactattggc ggcagctcct aaatgcgaaa ctgataacgc aaagaaagtt cgataactta
     3841 actaaagctg agaggggtgg cttgtctgaa cttgacaagg ccggatttat taaacgtcag
     3901 ctcgtggaaa cccgccaaat cacaaagcat gttgcacaga tactagattc ccgaatgaat
     3961 acgaaatacg acgagaacga taagctgatt cgggaagtca aagtaatcac tttaaagtca
     4021 aaattggtgt cggacttcag aaaggatttt caattctata aagttaggga gataaataac
     4081 taccaccatg cgcacgacgc ttatcttaat gccgtcgtag ggaccgcact cattaagaaa
     4141 tacccgaagc tagaaagtga gtttgtgtat ggtgattaca aagtttatga cgtccgtaag
     4201 atgatcgcga aaagcgaaca ggagataggc aaggctacag ccaaatactt cttttattct
     4261 aacattatga atttctttaa gacggaaatc actctggcaa acggagagat acgcaaacga
     4321 cctttaattg aaaccaatgg ggagacaggt gaaatcgtat gggataaggg ccgggacttc
     4381 gcgacggtga gaaaagtttt gtccatgccc caagtcaaca tagtaaagaa aactgaggtg
     4441 cagaccggag ggttttcaaa ggaatcgatt cttccaaaaa ggaatagtga taagctcatc
     4501 gctcgtaaaa aggactggga cccgaaaaag tacggtggct tcgatagccc tacagttgcc
     4561 tattctgtcc tagtagtggc aaaagttgag aagggaaaat ccaagaaact gaagtcagtc
     4621 aaagaattat tggggataac gattatggag cgctcgtctt ttgaaaagaa ccccatcgac
     4681 ttccttgagg cgaaaggtta caaggaagta aaaaaggatc tcataattaa actaccaaag
     4741 tatagtctgt ttgagttaga aaatggccga aaacggatgt tggctagcgc cggagagctt
     4801 caaaagggga acgaactcgc actaccgtct aaatacgtga atttcctgta tttagcgtcc
     4861 cattacgaga agttgaaagg ttcacctgaa gataacgaac agaagcaact ttttgttgag
     4921 cagcacaaac attatctcga cgaaatcata gagcaaattt cggaattcag taagagagtc
     4981 atcctagctg atgccaatct ggacaaagta ttaagcgcat acaacaagca cagggataaa
     5041 cccatacgtg agcaggcgga aaatattatc catttgttta ctcttaccaa cctcggcgct
     5101 ccagccgcat tcaagtattt tgacacaacg atagatcgca aacgatacac ttctaccaag
     5161 gaggtgctag acgcgacact gattcaccaa tccatcacgg gattatatga aactcggata
     5221 gatttgtcac agcttggggg tgactctggt ggttctacta atctgtcaga tattattgaa
     5281 aaggagaccg gtaagcaact ggttatccag gaatccatcc tcatgctccc agaggaggtg
     5341 gaagaagtca ttgggaacaa gccggaaagc gatatactcg tgcacaccgc ctacgacgag
     5401 agcaccgacg agaatgtcat gcttctgact agcgacgccc ctgaatacaa gccttgggct
     5461 ctggtcatac aggatagcaa cggtgagaac aagattaaga tgctctctgg tggttctccc
     5521 aagaagaaga ggaaagtcta accggtcatc atcaccatca ccattgagtt taaacccgct
     5581 gatcagcctc gactgtgcct tctagttgcc agccatctgt tgtttgcccc tcccccgtgc
     5641 cttccttgac cctggaaggt gccactccca ctgtcctttc ctaataaaat gaggaaattg
     5701 catcgcattg tctgagtagg tgtcattcta ttctgggggg tggggtgggg caggacagca
     5761 agggggagga ttgggaagac aatagcaggc atgctgggga tgcggtgggc tctatggctt
     5821 ctgaggcgga aagaaccagc tggggctcga taccgtcgac ctctagctag agcttggcgt
     5881 aatcatggtc atagctgttt cctgtgtgaa attgttatcc gctcacaatt ccacacaaca
     5941 tacgagccgg aagcataaag tgtaaagcct agggtgccta atgagtgagc taactcacat
     6001 taattgcgtt gcgctcactg cccgctttcc agtcgggaaa cctgtcgtgc cagctgcatt
     6061 aatgaatcgg ccaacgcgcg gggagaggcg gtttgcgtat tgggcgctct tccgcttcct
     6121 cgctcactga ctcgctgcgc tcggtcgttc ggctgcggcg agcggtatca gctcactcaa
     6181 aggcggtaat acggttatcc acagaatcag gggataacgc aggaaagaac atgtgagcaa
     6241 aaggccagca aaaggccagg aaccgtaaaa aggccgcgtt gctggcgttt ttccataggc
     6301 tccgcccccc tgacgagcat cacaaaaatc gacgctcaag tcagaggtgg cgaaacccga
     6361 caggactata aagataccag gcgtttcccc ctggaagctc cctcgtgcgc tctcctgttc
     6421 cgaccctgcc gcttaccgga tacctgtccg cctttctccc ttcgggaagc gtggcgcttt
     6481 ctcatagctc acgctgtagg tatctcagtt cggtgtaggt cgttcgctcc aagctgggct
     6541 gtgtgcacga accccccgtt cagcccgacc gctgcgcctt atccggtaac tatcgtcttg
     6601 agtccaaccc ggtaagacac gacttatcgc cactggcagc agccactggt aacaggatta
     6661 gcagagcgag gtatgtaggc ggtgctacag agttcttgaa gtggtggcct aactacggct
     6721 acactagaag aacagtattt ggtatctgcg ctctgctgaa gccagttacc ttcggaaaaa
     6781 gagttggtag ctcttgatcc ggcaaacaaa ccaccgctgg tagcggtggt ttttttgttt
     6841 gcaagcagca gattacgcgc agaaaaaaag gatctcaaga agatcctttg atcttttcta
     6901 cggggtctga cgctcagtgg aacgaaaact cacgttaagg gattttggtc atgagattat
     6961 caaaaaggat cttcacctag atccttttaa attaaaaatg aagttttaaa tcaatctaaa
     7021 gtatatatga gtaaacttgg tctgacagtt accaatgctt aatcagtgag gcacctatct
     7081 cagcgatctg tctatttcgt tcatccatag ttgcctgact ccccgtcgtg tagataacta
     7141 cgatacggga gggcttacca tctggcccca gtgctgcaat gataccgcga gacccacgct
     7201 caccggctcc agatttatca gcaataaacc agccagccgg aagggccgag cgcagaagtg
     7261 gtcctgcaac tttatccgcc tccatccagt ctattaattg ttgccgggaa gctagagtaa
     7321 gtagttcgcc agttaatagt ttgcgcaacg ttgttgccat tgctacaggc atcgtggtgt
     7381 cacgctcgtc gtttggtatg gcttcattca gctccggttc ccaacgatca aggcgagtta
     7441 catgatcccc catgttgtgc aaaaaagcgg ttagctcctt cggtcctccg atcgttgtca
     7501 gaagtaagtt ggccgcagtg ttatcactca tggttatggc agcactgcat aattctctta
     7561 ctgtcatgcc atccgtaaga tgcttttctg tgactggtga gtactcaacc aagtcattct
     7621 gagaatagtg tatgcggcga ccgagttgct cttgcccggc gtcaatacgg gataataccg
     7681 cgccacatag cagaacttta aaagtgctca tcattggaaa acgttcttcg gggcgaaaac
     7741 tctcaaggat cttaccgctg ttgagatcca gttcgatgta acccactcgt gcacccaact
     7801 gatcttcagc atcttttact ttcaccagcg tttctgggtg agcaaaaaca ggaaggcaaa
     7861 atgccgcaaa aaagggaata agggcgacac ggaaatgttg aatactcata ctcttccttt
     7921 ttcaatatta ttgaagcatt tatcagggtt attgtctcat gagcggatac atatttgaat
     7981 gtatttagaa aaataaacaa ataggggttc cgcgcacatt tccccgaaaa gtgccacctg
     8041 acgtcgacgg atcgggagat cgatctcccg atcccctagg gtcgactctc agtacaatct
     8101 gctctgatgc cgcatagtta agccagtatc tgctccctgc ttgtgtgttg gaggtcgctg
     8161 agtagtgcgc gagcaaaatt taagctacaa caaggcaagg cttgaccgac aattgcatga
     8221 agaatctgct tagggttagg cgttttgcgc tgcttcgcga tgtacgggcc agatatacgc
     8281 gttgacattg attattgact agttattaat agtaatcaat tacggggtca ttagttcata
     8341 gcccatatat ggagttccgc gttacataac ttacggtaaa tggcccgcct ggctgaccgc
     8401 ccaacgaccc ccgcccattg acgtcaataa tgacgtatgt tcccatagta acgccaatag
     8461 ggactttcca ttgacgtcaa tgggtggagt atttacggta aactgcccac ttggcagtac
     8521 atcaagtgta tc
//
