[The description below was written by a language model from this plasmid's Addgene catalogue record and the feature table of its GenBank file.]
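Description:
pBK-YE2-BE3 is an 8.5 kb mammalian expression plasmid built on a CMV-promoter backbone and carrying a roughly 5.1 kb insert that encodes a narrowed-window variant of the BE3 cytidine base editor. It is maintained in E. coli through a high-copy ColE1/pUC-type origin and selected with ampicillin via the bla gene. No mammalian selection marker is annotated, so it is suited to transient transfection. It was derived from an earlier base editor plasmid in the same repository.

The expression cassette is driven by the human CMV immediate-early enhancer and promoter, with a T7 promoter just downstream that could support in vitro transcription, and it ends in a bovine growth hormone polyadenylation signal. The encoded fusion consists of rat APOBEC1 cytidine deaminase bearing point mutations, an XTEN linker, the S. pyogenes Cas9 D10A nickase, the bacteriophage uracil-DNA glycosylase inhibitor (UGI) and an SV40 nuclear localization signal. A 6xHis tag is annotated immediately after the NLS. The deaminase and linker are not annotated in the feature table, but they presumably fill the unannotated stretch between the T7 promoter and the Cas9 coding sequence.

When directed by a separately supplied guide RNA, the deaminase converts cytosine to uracil on the displaced strand, UGI blocks uracil excision, and the nickase cuts the unedited strand to bias repair toward a C-to-T outcome. The deaminase mutations come from work aimed at improving the precision of base editing.

The record is internally inconsistent. The plasmid name and purpose say YE2-BE3, whereas the insert field is labelled YEE-BE3 and lists three substitutions (W80Y/R126E/R132E). The exact mutation set should therefore be confirmed against the sequence.
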