Addgene plasmid #85176: pBK-YE2-BE3
Purpose: Expresses YE2-BE3 in mammalian cells
Depositing lab: David Liu. Depositing organization: Harvard University. Publication: Increasing the genome-targeting scope and precision of base editing with engineered Cas9-cytidine deaminase fusions. Kim YB, Komor AC, Levy JM, Packer MS, Zhao KT, Liu DR. Nat Biotechnol. 2017 Feb 13. doi: 10.1038/nbt.3803. PubMed 28191901.
Backbone
  Vector backbone: CMV
  Backbone manufacturer: origene
  Backbone size w/o insert (bp): 3399
  Total vector size (bp): 8532
  Vector type: Mammalian Expression
Growth in bacteria
  Bacterial resistance: Ampicillin, 100 μg/mL
  Growth temperature: 37°C
  Growth strain: DH5alpha
  Copy number: High Copy
Gene/Insert
  Gene/Insert name: YEE-BE3 (alt name: rAPOBEC1(W80Y/R126E/R132E)-XTEN-Cas9n-UGI-NLS)
  Species: R. norvegicus (rat); S. pyogenes
  Insert size (bp): 5133
  Promoter: CMV
  Cloning method: Ligation Independent Cloning
  Sequencing primers: 5′ CMV; 3′ TGGTTCTTTCCGCCTCAGAAGC
Resource information
  A portion of this plasmid was derived from a plasmid made by: Cloned from Addgene #73021
Terms and licenses: Academic/Nonprofit Terms; Industry Terms: Not Available to Industry
How to cite: pBK-YE2-BE3 was a gift from David Liu (Addgene plasmid # 85176 ; http://n2t.net/addgene:85176 ; RRID:Addgene_85176)
