>Addgene plasmid #85176 | pBK-YE2-BE3 | addgene partial sequence | sequence record 168084 | CMV-F 5'-CGCAAATGGGCGGTAGGCGTG-3'
AGCAGAGCTGGTTTAGTGAACCGTCAGATCCGCTAGAGATCCGCGGCCGCTAATACGACTCACTATAGGG
AGAGCCGCCACCATGAGCTCAGAGACTGGCCCAGTGGCTGTGGACCCCACATTGAGACGGCGGATCGAGC
CCCATGAGTTTGAGGTATTCTTCGATCCGAGAGAGCTCCGCAAGGAGACCTGCCTGCTTTACGAAATTAA
TTGGGGGGGCCGGCACTCCATTTGGCGACATACATCACAGAACACTAACAAGCACGTCGAAGTCAACTTC
ATCGAGAAGTTCACGACAGAAAGATATTTCTGTCCGAACACAAGGTGCAGCATTACCTGGTTTCTCAGCT
ATAGCCCATGCGGCGAATGTAGTAGGGCCATCACTGAATTCCTGTCAAGGTATCCCCACGTCACTCTGTT
TATTTACATCGCAAGGCTGTACCACCACGCTGACCCCCGCAATCGACAAGGCCTGGAAGATTTGATCTCT
TCAGGTGTGACTATCCAAATTATGACTGAGCAGGAGTCAGGATACTGCTGGAGAAACTTTGTGAATTATA
GCCCGAGTAATGAAGCCCACTGGCCTAGGTATCCCCATCTGTGGGTACGACTGTACGTTCTTGAACTGTA
CTGCATCATACTGGGCCTGCCTCCTTGTCTCAACATTCTGAGAAGGAAGCAGCCACAGCTGACATTCTTT
ACCATCGCTCTTCAGTCTTGTCATTACCAGCGACTGCCCCCACACATTCTCTGGGCCACCGGGTTGAAAA
GCGGCAGCGAGACTCCCGGGACCTCAGAGTCCGCCACACCCGAAAGTGATAAAAAGTATTCTATTGGTTT
AGCCATCGGCACTAATTCCGTTGGATGGGCTGTCATAACCGATGA
