>Addgene plasmid #85176 | pBK-YE2-BE3 | addgene partial sequence | sequence record 168085 | BGH-rev 5'-TAGAAGGCACAGTCGAGG-3'
ATGGTGATGGTGATGATGACCGGTTAGACTTTCCTCTTCTTCTTGGGAGAACCACCAGAGAGCATCTTAA
TCTTGTTCTCACCGTTGCTATCCTGTATGACCAGAGCCCAAGGCTTGTATTCAGGGGCGTCGCTAGTCAG
AAGCATGACATTCTCGTCGGTGCTCTCGTCGTAGGCGGTGTGCACGAGTATATCGCTTTCCGGCTTGTTC
CCAATGACTTCTTCCACCTCCTCTGGGAGCATGAGGATGGATTCCTGGATAACCAGTTGCTTACCGGTCT
CCTTTTCAATAATATCTGACAGATTAGTAGAACCACCAGAGTCACCCCCAAGCTGTGACAAATCTATCCG
AGTTTCATATAATCCCGTGATGGATTGGTGAATCAGTGTCGCGTCTAGCACCTCCTTGGTAGAAGTGTAT
CGTTTGCGATCTATCGTTGTGTCAAAATACTTGAATGCGGCTGGAGCGCCGAGGTTGGTAAGAGTAAACA
AATGGATAATATTTTCCGCCTGCTCACGTATGGGTTTATCCCTGTGCTTGTTGTATGCGCTTAATACTTT
GTCCAGATTGGCATCAGCTAGGATGACTCTCTTACTGAATTCCGAAATTTGCTCTATGATTTCGTCGAGA
TAATGTTTGTGCTGCTCAACAAAAAGTTGCTTCTGTTCGTTATCTTCAGGTGAACCTTTCAACTTCTCGT
AATGGGACGCTAAATACAGGAAATTCACGTATTTAGACGGTAGTGCGAGTTCGTTCCCCTTTTGAAGCTC
TCCGGCGCTAGCCAACATCCGTTTTCGGCCATTTTCTAACTCAAACAGACTATACTTTGGTAGTTTAATT
ATGAGATCCTTTT
